>Addgene plasmid #185212 | pST_DrHD_b03-dom3_opt1 (pBS0692) | addgene full sequence | sequence record 366842 | Addgene NGS Result
GATCTCCCGATCCCCTATGGTGCACTCTCAGTACAATCTGCTCTGATGCCGCATAGTTAAGCCAGTATCT
GCTCCCTGCTTGTGTGTTGGAGGTCGCTGAGTAGTGCGCGAGCAAAATTTAAGCTACAACAAGGCAAGGC
TTGACCGACAATTGCATGAAGAATCTGCTTAGGGTTAGGCGTTTTGCGCTGCTTCGCGATGTACGGGCCA
GATATACGCGTTGACATTGATTATTGACTAGTTATTAATAGTAATCAATTACGGGGTCATTAGTTCATAG
CCCATATATGGAGTTCCGCGTTACATAACTTACGGTAAATGGCCCGCCTGGCTGACCGCCCAACGACCCC
CGCCCATTGACGTCAATAATGACGTATGTTCCCATAGTAACGCCAATAGGGACTTTCCATTGACGTCAAT
GGGTGGAGTATTTACGGTAAACTGCCCACTTGGCAGTACATCAAGTGTATCATATGCCAAGTACGCCCCC
TATTGACGTCAATGACGGTAAATGGCCCGCCTGGCATTATGCCCAGTACATGACCTTATGGGACTTTCCT
ACTTGGCAGTACATCTACGTATTAGTCATCGCTATTACCATGGTGATGCGGTTTTGGCAGTACATCAATG
GGCGTGGATAGCGGTTTGACTCACGGGGATTTCCAAGTCTCCACCCCATTGACGTCAATGGGAGTTTGTT
TTGGCACCAAAATCAACGGGACTTTCCAAAATGTCGTAACAACTCCGCCCCATTGACGCAAATGGGCGGT
AGGCGTGTACGGTGGGAGGTCTATATAAGCAGAGCTCTCTGGCTAACTAGAGAACCCACTGCTTACTGGC
TTATCGAAATTAATACGACTCACTATAGGGAGACCCAAGCTGGCTAGCCACCATGATATGGAATGGAATT
AAAAGTACAATTTCTAATGTTTGGAATGGGATCAAGTCAACCGTCAGTAGCATTTGGAATGGTATCAAAA
GCTGATGAATTGCCAATTGAAATTTGACGGCCTATGTCACTGAAACTATCCAAACACCCCATGTCGATAC
TGAACGTATCGACGCATACCTCCTTCCTTGAAAACGCACAATCATACAACTGGGCACATAATGCGTACGC
CCATCTAGTACACCCATCTCTGTAGGTCCAGTTCAAGAGCTGGAAGAGCACCCTCCACTTAGACGTGCCG
TAAGATAGAGGTTAGTGAGAATAGCCATCCAATATGAGCGTTGATAGCTAGACGAGGATAAGGCAGTGAT
AGAAGGGGCACCAAGCTTCATTCGCACCCGCTGATCAGCCTCGACTGTGCCTTCTAGTTGCCAGCCATCT
GTTGTTTGCCCCTCCCCCGTGCCTTCCTTGACCCTGGAAGGTGCCACTCCCACTGTCCTTTCCTAATAAA
ATGAGGAAATTGCATCGCATTGTCTGAGTAGGTGTCATTCTATTCTGGGGGGTGGGGTGGGGCAGGACAG
CAAGGGGGAGGATTGGGAAGACAATAGCAGGCATGCTGGGGATGCGGTGGGCTCTATGGCTTCTGAGGCG
GAAAGAACCAGCTGGGGCTCTAGGGGGTATCCCC
[124 nt withheld, positions 1575-1698]
C
[91 nt withheld, positions 1700-1790]
A
[49 nt withheld, positions 1792-1840]
CCTTTGACGTTGGAGTCCACGTTCTTT
[37 nt withheld, positions 1868-1904]
ACCCTATCTCGGTCTATTCTTTTGATTTATAAGGGATTTTGCCGATTTCGGCCTATTGGTTAAAAAATGA
GCTGATTTAACAAAAATTTAACGCGAATTAATTCTGTGGAATGTGTGTCAGTTAGGGTGTGGAAAGTCCC
CAGGCTCCCCAGCAGGCAGAAGTATGCAAAGCATGCATCTCAATTAGTCAGCAACCAGGTGTGGAAAGTC
CCCAGGCTCCCCAGCAGGCAGAAGTATGCAAAGCATGCATCTCAATTAGTCAGCAACCATAGTCCCGCCC
CTAACTCCGCCCATCCCGCCCCTAACTCCGCCCAGTTCCGCCCATTCTCCGCCCCATGGCTGACTAATTT
TTTTTATTTATGCAGAGGCCGAGGCCGCCTCTGCCTCTGAGCTATTCCAGAAGTAGTGAGGAGGCTTTTT
TGGAGGCCTAGGCTTTTGCAAAAAGCTCCCGGGAGCTTGTATATCCATTTTCGGATCTGATCAGCACGTG
TTGACAATTAATCATCGGCATAGTATATCGGCATAGTATAATACGACAAGGTGAGGAACTAAACCATGGC
CAAGTTGACCAGTGCCGTTCCGGTGCTCACCGCGCGCGACGTCGCCGGAGCGGTCGAGTTCTGGACCGAC
CGGCTCGGGTTCTCCCGGGACTTCGTGGAGGACGACTTCGCCGGTGTGGTCCGGGACGACGTGACCCTGT
TCATCAGCGCGGTCCAGGACCAGGTGGTGCCGGACAACACCCTGGCCTGGGTGTGGGTGCGCGGCCTGGA
CGAGCTGTACGCCGAGTGGTCGGAGGTCGTGTCCACGAACTTCCGGGACGCCTCCGGGCCGGCCATGACC
GAGATCGGCGAGCAGCCGTGGGGGCGGGAGTTCGCCCTGCGCGACCCGGCCGGCAACTGCGTGCACTTCG
TGGCCGAGGAGCAGGACTGACACGTGCTACGAGATTTCGATTCCACCGCCGCCTTCTATGAAAGGTTGGG
CTTCGGAATCGTTTTCCGGGACGCCGGCTGGATGATCCTCCAGCGCGGGGATCTCATGCTGGAGTTCTTC
GCCCACCCCAACTTGTTTATTGCAGCTTATAATGGTTACAAATAAAGCAATAGCATCACAAATTTCACAA
ATAAAGCATTTTTTTCACTGCATTCTAGTTGTGGTTTGTCCAAACTCATCAATGTATCTTATCATGTCTG
TATACCGTCGACCTCTAGCTAGAGCTTGGCGTAATCATGGTCATAGCTGTTTCCTGTGTGAAATTGTTAT
CCGCTCACAATTCCACACAACATACGAGCCGGAAGCATAAAGTGTAAAGCCTGGGGTGCCTAATGAGTGA
GCTAACTTACATTAATTGCGTTGCGCTCACTGCCCGCTTTCCAGTCGGGAAACCTGTCGTGCCAGCTGCA
TTAATGAATCGGCCAACGCGCGGGGAGAGGCGGTTTGCGTATTGGGCGCTCTTCCGCTTCCTCGCTCACT
GACTCGCTGCGCTCGGTCGTTCGGCTGCGGCGAGCGGTATCAGCTCACTCAAAGGCGGTAATACGGTTAT
CCACAGAATCAGGGGATAACGCAGGAAAGAACATGTGAGCAAAAGGCCAGCAAAAGGCCAGGAACCGTAA
AAAGGCCGCGTTGCTGGCGTTTTTCCATAGGCTCCGCCCCCCTGACGAGCATCACAAAAATCGACGCTCA
AGTCAGAGGTGGCGAAACCCGACAGGACTATAAAGATACCAGGCGTTTCCCCCTGGAAGCTCCCTCGTGC
GCTCTCCTGTTCCGACCCTGCCGCTTACCGGATACCTGTCCGCCTTTCTCCCTTCGGGAAGCGTGGCGCT
TTCTCATAGCTCACGCTGTAGGTATCTCAGTTCGGTGTAGGTCGTTCGCTCCAAGCTGGGCTGTGTGCAC
GAACCCCCCGTTCAGCCCGACCGCTGCGCCTTATCCGGTAACTATCGTCTTGAGTCCAACCCGGTAAGAC
ACGACTTATCGCCACTGGCAGCAGCCACTGGTAACAGGATTAGCAGAGCGAGGTATGTAGGCGGTGCTAC
AGAGTTCTTGAAGTGGTGGCCTAACTACGGCTACACTAGAAGAACAGTATTTGGTATCTGCGCTCTGCTG
AAGCCAGTTACCTTCGGAAAAAGAGTTGGTAGCTCTTGATCCGGCAAACAAACCACCGCTGGTAGCGGTG
GTTTTTTTGTTTGCAAGCAGCAGATTACGCGCAGAAAAAAAGGATCTCAAGAAGATCCTTTGATCTTTTC
TACGGGGTCTGACGCTCAGTGGAACGAAAACTCACGTTAAGGGATTTTGGTCATGAGATTATCAAAAAGG
ATCTTCACCTAGATCCTTTTAAATTAAAAATGAAGTTTTAAATCAATCTAAAGTATATATGAGTAAACTT
GGTCTGACAGTTACCAATGCTTAATCAGTGAGGCACCTATCTCAGCGATCTGTCTATTTCGTTCATCCAT
AGTTGCCTGACTCCCCGTCGTGTAGATAACTACGATACGGGAGGGCTTACCATCTGGCCCCAGTGCTGCA
ATGATACCGCGAGACCCACGCTCACCGGCTCCAGATTTATCAGCAATAAACCAGCCAGCCGGAAGGGCCG
AGCGCAGAAGTGGTCCTGCAACTTTATCCGCCTCCATCCAGTCTATTAATTGTTGCCGGGAAGCTAGAGT
AAGTAGTTCGCCAGTTAATAGTTTGCGCAACGTTGTTGCCATTGCTACAGGCATCGTGGTGTCACGCTCG
TCGTTTGGTATGGCTTCATTCAGCTCCGGTTCCCAACGATCAAGGCGAGTTACATGATCCCCCATGTTGT
GCAAAAAAGCGGTTAGCTCCTTCGGTCCTCCGATCGTTGTCAGAAGTAAGTTGGCCGCAGTGTTATCACT
CATGGTTATGGCAGCACTGCATAATTCTCTTACTGTCATGCCATCCGTAAGATGCTTTTCTGTGACTGGT
GAGTACTCAACCAAGTCATTCTGAGAATAGTGTATGCGGCGACCGAGTTGCTCTTGCCCGGCGTCAATAC
GGGATAATACCGCGCCACATAGCAGAACTTTAAAAGTGCTCATCATTGGAAAACGTTCTTCGGGGCGAAA
ACTCTCAAGGATCTTACCGCTGTTGAGATCCAGTTCGATGTAACCCACTCGTGCACCCAACTGATCTTCA
GCATCTTTTACTTTCACCAGCGTTTCTGGGTGAGCAAAAACAGGAAGGCAAAATGCCGCAAAAAAGGGAA
TAAGGGCGACACGGAAATGTTGAATACTCATACTCTTCCTTTTTCAATATTATTGAAGCATTTATCAGGG
TTATTGTCTCATGAGCGGATACATATTTGAATGTATTTAGAAAAATAAACAAATAGGGGTTCCGCGCACA
TTTCCCCGAAAAGTGCCACCTGACGTCGACGGATCGGGA
Features (pLannotate 1.2.2; 20 found; start..end, strand, type, name):
     16..68      -  misc_feature   bom (fragment): basis of mobility region from pBR322
    223..602     +  enhancer       CMV enhancer: human cytomegalovirus immediate early enhancer
    603..806     +  promoter       CMV promoter: human cytomegalovirus (CMV) immediate early promoter
    802..835     +  LTR            5' LTR (truncated) (fragment): truncated 5' long terminal repeat (LTR) from HIV-1
    851..869     +  promoter       T7 promoter: promoter for bacteriophage T7 RNA polymerase
   1305..1529    +  polyA_signal   bGH poly(A) signal: bovine growth hormone polyadenylation signal
   1533..1554    +  promoter       SV40 promoter (fragment): SV40 enhancer and early promoter
   1575..2003    +  rep_origin     f1 ori (sequence partly withheld): f1 bacteriophage origin of replication; arrow indicates direction of (+) strand synthesis
   2017..2346    +  promoter       SV40 promoter: SV40 enhancer and early promoter
   2394..2441    +  promoter       EM7 promoter: synthetic bacterial promoter&nbsp
   2460..2834    +  CDS            BleoR: antibiotic-binding protein; Sh ble from Streptoalloteichus hindustanus; confers resistance to bleomycin, phleomycin, and Zeocin™
   2844..2969    +  CDS            ble (fragment): BLE_KLEPN - Experimental evidence at protein level: Swiss-Prot protein existence level 1. Binding protein with a strong affinity to the bleomycin family of antibiotics. Binds to CL990; an antimitotic-antibiotic compound. From Klebsiella pneumoniae.
   2964..3085    +  polyA_signal   SV40 poly(A) signal: SV40 polyadenylation signal
   3158..3174    -  protein_bind   lac operator: The lac repressor binds to the lac operator to inhibit transcription in E. coli. This inhibition can be relieved by adding lactose or isopropyl-β-D-thiogalactopyranoside (IPTG). lac repressor encoded by lacI
   3182..3212    -  promoter       lac promoter: promoter for the E. coli lac operon
   3227..3248    -  protein_bind   CAP binding site: CAP binding activates transcription in the presence of cAMP. E. coli catabolite activator protein
   3261..3353    -  CDS            lacI (fragment): lac repressor; lacI; The lac repressor binds to the lac operator to inhibit transcription in E. coli. This inhibition can be relieved by adding lactose or isopropyl-β-D-thiogalactopyranoside (IPTG).
   3536..4124    -  rep_origin     ori: high-copy-number ColE1/pMB1/pBR322/pUC origin of replication
   4295..5155    -  CDS            AmpR: β-lactamase; bla; confers resistance to ampicillin, carbenicillin, and related antibiotics
   5156..5260    -  promoter       AmpR promoter: bla
