[The description below was written by a language model from this plasmid's Addgene catalogue record and pLannotate feature annotations shown in this document.]
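Description:
pST_DrHD_b03-dom3_opt1 (pBS0692) is a 5.3 kb mammalian expression plasmid built on a backbone recorded as YK 02. Its feature layout and the "pST" prefix resemble the pSecTag2 family, which the depositor names as the negative control for the associated assay. It is propagated in E. coli from a high-copy ColE1/pUC-type origin under ampicillin selection (AmpR with its native bla promoter). It also carries an f1 origin for single-stranded DNA production. A second marker cassette places the Sh ble gene (BleoR) behind both the SV40 enhancer/early promoter and the bacterial EM7 promoter, followed by an SV40 polyadenylation signal. This arrangement allows Zeocin-type selection in either mammalian cells or bacteria.

The payload is a 393 bp insert, DrHD_b03-dom3_opt1, attributed to Deinococcus radiodurans and introduced by Gibson cloning. The feature table does not annotate this coding sequence. The unannotated interval between the T7 promoter and the bGH polyadenylation signal is where it would sit, downstream of the human CMV immediate-early enhancer and promoter that drive strong constitutive transcription in mammalian cells. The T7 promoter can serve for in vitro transcription or as a sequencing priming site. No epitope tags, secretion leader or reporter are annotated, so the record does not show whether any are fused to the insert. The short hits to an HIV-1 LTR, lacI, bom and a Klebsiella ble gene are small fragments, probably backbone remnants or annotation artefacts rather than functional parts.

The plasmid was made for a study testing whether natural and designed proteins inspired by extremotolerant organisms can form condensates and attenuate apoptosis in human cells. This protein was among the bottom performers in the apoptosis assay, inducing apoptosis rather than protecting against it.
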