Addgene plasmid #185212: pST_DrHD_b03-dom3_opt1 (pBS0692)
Purpose: For the mammalian expression of the Deinococcus radiodurans protein DrHD_b03-dom3_opt1. This is one of the bottom performing targets in our apoptosis assay (it induced apoptosis).
Depositing lab: Pamela Silver. Depositing organization: Harvard Medical School. Publication: Natural and Designed Proteins Inspired by Extremotolerant Organisms Can Form Condensates and Attenuate Apoptosis in Human Cells. Veling MT, Nguyen DT, Thadani NN, Oster ME, Rollins NJ, Brock KP, Bethel NP, Lim S, Baker D, Way JC, Marks DS, Chang RL, Silver PA. ACS Synth Biol. 2022 Mar 18;11(3):1292-1302. doi: 10.1021/acssynbio.1c00572. Epub 2022 Feb 18. PubMed 35176859.
Backbone
  Vector backbone: YK 02
  Vector type: Mammalian Expression
Growth in bacteria
  Bacterial resistance: Ampicillin, 100 μg/mL
  Growth temperature: 37°C
  Growth strain: DH5alpha
  Copy number: High Copy
Gene/Insert
  Gene/Insert name: DrHD_b03-dom3_opt1
  Species: D. radiodurans
  Insert size (bp): 393
  Cloning method: Gibson Cloning
Terms and licenses: Academic/Nonprofit Terms; Industry Terms: Not Available to Industry
Depositor comments: This is one of the bottom performing targets in our apoptosis assay (it induced apoptosis). See supplemental table 2 in our paper to see its performance in our assay. The negative control for this assay is pSecTag2 B which can be obtained from Thermo here https://www.thermofisher.com/order/catalog/product/V90020
How to cite: pST_DrHD_b03-dom3_opt1 (pBS0692) was a gift from Pamela Silver (Addgene plasmid # 185212 ; http://n2t.net/addgene:185212 ; RRID:Addgene_185212)
